>Addgene plasmid #23376 | pDONR223-PRKAR1B | depositor partial sequence | sequence record 10983 | Author sequence
ATGGCCTCCCCGCCCGCCTGCCCCTCGGAGGAGGACGAGAGCCTGAAGGGCTGTGAGCTGTACGTGCAGC
TGCACGGGATCCAGCAGGTCCTCAAAGACTGTATCGTCCACCTCTGCATCTCCAAGCCCGAACGCCCCAT
GAAGTTCCTCCGGGAGCACTTCGAGAAGCTGGAGAAGGAAGAAAACAGGCAGATTTTGGCGCGGCAAAAG
TCAAACTCACAGTCGGACTCCCATGATGAGGAGGTGTCGCCCACCCCCCCGAACCCTGTGGTGAAGGCCC
GCCGCCGGCGAGGAGGCGTGAGTGCCGAGGTGTACACCGAGGAGGACGCCGTGTCCTACGTCAGGAAGGT
GATTCCCAAGGACTACAAAACCATGACTGCGCTGGCCAAGGCCATCTCCAAGAACGTGCTCTTCGCTCAC
CTGGATGACAACGAGAGGAGTGACATATTCGATGCCATGTTCCCTGTCACTCACATCGCTGGGGAGACTG
TTATACAGCAAGGGAATGAAGGAGACAACTTCTATGTCGTTGATCAAGGGGAAGTGGATGTGTACGTGAA
CGGAGAGTGGGTGACCAACATCAGCGAGGGAGGCAGCTTCGGGGAGCTGGCGCTCATCTACGGCACCCCC
AGGGCTGCGACCGTGAAAGCCAAGACGGACCTCAAGCTCTGGGGGATCGACCGGGACAGCTACCGGCGCA
TCCTTATGGGCAGCACGCTGAGGAAACGCAAGATGTACGAGGAGTTCCTCAGCAAGGTCTCCATCCTAGA
GTCCCTGGAGAAGTGGGAGCGTCTGACCGTGGCGGATGCGCTGGAGCCCGTCCAGTTTGAAGATGGAGAG
AAAATTGTGGTCCAGGGAGAGCCTGGGGACGACTTTTACATCATCACGGAGGGCACCGCGTCCGTGCTGC
AGCGCCGGTCCCCCAATGAGGAGTACGTGGAGGTGGGGCGCCTGGGACCCTCTGACTACTTCGGGGAGAT
TGCACTGCTGCTGAACCGGCCCCGGGCGGCCACTGTCGTGGCCCGGGGGCCCCTCAAGTGTGTGAAGCTG
GACCGGCCCCGCTTCGAGCGTGTGCTGGGGCCCTGCTCTGAGATCCTCAAGAGGAACATTCAGCGTTACA
ACAGCTTCATCTCCCTCACCGTCTTG
