>Addgene plasmid #23376 | pDONR223-PRKAR1B | addgene partial sequence | sequence record 29232 | 23376 with M13pUC-fwd
TAATGATTTTATTTTGACTGATAGTGACCTGTTCGTTGCAACAAATTGATGAGCAATGCTTTTTTATAAT
GCCAACTTTGTACAAAAAAGTTGGCACCATGGCCTCCCCGCCCGCCTGCCCCTCGGAGGAGGACGAGAGC
CTGAAGGGCTGTGAGCTGTACGTGCAGCTGCACGGGATCCAGCAGGTCCTCAAAGACTGTATCGTCCACC
TCTGCATCTCCAAGCCCGAACGCCCCATGAAGTTCCTCCGGGAGCACTTCGAGAAGCTGGAGAAGGAAGA
AAACAGGCAGATTTTGGCGCGGCAAAAGTCAAACTCACAGTCGGACTCCCATGATGAGGAGGTGTCGCCC
ACCCCCCCGAACCCTGTGGTGAAGGCCCGCCGCCGGCGAGGAGGCGTGAGTGCCGAGGTGTACACCGAGG
AGGACGCCGTGTCCTACGTCAGGAAGGTGATTCCCAAGGACTACAAAACCATGACTGCGCTGGCCAAGGC
CATCTCCAAGAACGTGCTCTTCGCTCACCTGGATGACAACGAGAGGAGTGACATATTCGATGCCATGTTC
CCTGTCACTCACATCGCTGGGGAGACTGTTATACAGCAAGGGAATGAG
