[The description below was written by a language model from this plasmid's Addgene catalogue record.]
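Description:
pDONR223-PRKAR1B is a Gateway entry clone built on the Invitrogen pDONR223 donor backbone (about 5 kb without insert). It carries the human PRKAR1B open reading frame, which encodes the type I beta regulatory subunit of cAMP-dependent protein kinase. The plasmid is propagated in E. coli as a high-copy vector under spectinomycin selection. The 1146 bp insert was introduced by Gateway recombination, so in the finished clone the ORF should be flanked by the recombination sites that allow transfer into destination vectors. No feature table accompanies the record, so the exact sites, the origin of replication and other backbone elements are not itemised. M13 forward and reverse primer sites on either side of the insert are listed for sequence verification.

The ORF is cloned without a stop codon. This "open" configuration means that recombination into a suitable destination vector places the coding sequence in frame with a C-terminal epitope tag and a stop codon supplied by that vector. The donor backbone is a shuttle and storage vector, and the record names no eukaryotic promoter for the ORF. The depositors state explicitly that the plasmid should not be transfected directly. Expression in mammalian cells instead requires moving the ORF into an expression vector, and the depositors point to a companion set of lentiviral destination vectors (pLX301 to pLX304), which are obtained separately. The clone belongs to a kit of ORF clones. Its associated publication concerns resistance to RAF inhibition through MAP kinase pathway reactivation, which fits its use as a source clone for gain-of-function expression studies.
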