Addgene plasmid #23376: pDONR223-PRKAR1B
Depositing lab: William Hahn & David Root. Depositing organization: Dana-Farber Cancer Institute. Publication: COT drives resistance to RAF inhibition through MAP kinase pathway reactivation. Johannessen CM, Boehm JS, Kim SY, Thomas SR, Wardwell L, Johnson LA, Emery CM, Stransky N, Cogdill AP, Barretina J, Caponigro G, Hieronymus H, Murray RR, Salehi-Ashtiani K, Hill DE, Vidal M, Zhao JJ, Yang X, Alkan O, Kim S, Harris JL, Wilson CJ, Myer VE, Finan PM, Root DE, Roberts TM, Golub T, Flaherty KT, Dummer R, Weber BL, Sellers WR, Schlegel R, Wargo JA, Hahn WC, Garraway LA. Nature. 2010 Dec 16;468(7326):968-72. doi: 10.1038/nature09627 PubMed 21107320.
Backbone
  Vector backbone: pDONR223
  Backbone manufacturer: Invitrogen
  Backbone size w/o insert (bp): 5005
  Vector type: Gateway Donor vector
Growth in bacteria
  Bacterial resistance: Spectinomycin, 50 μg/mL
  Growth temperature: 37°C
  Growth strain: DH5alpha
  Copy number: High Copy
Gene/Insert
  Gene/Insert name: PRKAR1B (alt name: protein kinase, cAMP-dependent, regulatory, type I, beta)
  Species: H. sapiens (human)
  Insert size (bp): 1146
  Entrez Gene: PRKAR1B (a.k.a. MASNS, PRKAR1)
  Cloning method: Gateway Cloning
  Sequencing primers: 5′ M13pUC-fwd; 3′ M13rev
Terms and licenses: Academic/Nonprofit Terms; Industry Terms: Not Available to Industry
Depositor comments: The ORF has no Stop codon. This design enables easy recombination into a destination vector to add an epitope tag of choice and Stop codon to the ORF. Do NOT use this plasmid directly for transfections. A set of 4 custom lentiviral vectors is available ( pLX301 (http://www.addgene.org/25895/) , pLX302 (http://www.addgene.org/25896/) , pLX303 (http://www.addgene.org/25897/) , pLX304 (http://www.addgene.org/25890/) ) to be used to express these ORFs in mammalian cells. These plasmids are not included in the kit and must be ordered separately.
How to cite: pDONR223-PRKAR1B was a gift from William Hahn & David Root (Addgene plasmid # 23376 ; http://n2t.net/addgene:23376 ; RRID:Addgene_23376)
